Addgene plasmid #75465: pECJ3
Purpose: Toggle switch plasmid containing lacI-pdt3
Depositing lab: James Collins. Depositing organization: Boston University Medical Campus. Publication: Tunable protein degradation in bacteria. Cameron DE, Collins JJ. Nat Biotechnol. 2014 Dec;32(12):1276-81. doi: 10.1038/nbt.3053. Epub 2014 Nov 17. PubMed 25402616.
Backbone
  Vector backbone: pKDL071
  Vector type: Bacterial Expression
Growth in bacteria
  Bacterial resistance: Kanamycin, 50 μg/mL
  Growth temperature: 37°C
  Growth strain: DH5alpha
  Copy number: High Copy
Gene/Insert
  Gene/Insert name: lacI-pdt3
  Species: E. coli
  Promoter: pLtetO
  Cloning method: Restriction Enzyme; 5′ cloning site BsrGI (not destroyed); 3′ cloning site SacII (not destroyed)
  Sequencing primers: 5′ TCCCTATCAGTGATAGAGATTGAC
Terms and licenses: Academic/Nonprofit Terms; Industry Terms: Not Available to Industry
How to cite: pECJ3 was a gift from James Collins (Addgene plasmid # 75465 ; http://n2t.net/addgene:75465 ; RRID:Addgene_75465)
