[The description below was written by a language model from this plasmid's Addgene catalogue record and pLannotate feature annotations shown in this document.]
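Description:
pECJ3 is a high-copy bacterial expression plasmid built on the pKDL071 backbone that carries a genetic toggle switch for E. coli. It replicates from a ColE1/pMB1-type origin and is selected with kanamycin through the neo (nptII) gene, which is followed by a lambda t0 terminator. A short Tn5 transposase fragment annotated next to the resistance gene is most likely a remnant carried along with the marker rather than a functional element.

The circuit consists of two mutually repressing arms arranged divergently. On one side, a PLtetO-1 promoter drives lacI, and a second PLtetO-1 promoter drives a fluorescent reporter. The automated annotation labels this reporter hfriFP, so its identity should be treated with some caution. On the other side, a trc promoter with a lac operator drives tetR, and a second trc/lac operator unit drives mCherry, ending at the rrnB T1 terminator. Because LacI shuts off the trc promoters and TetR shuts off the PLtetO-1 promoters, the system can settle into either of two stable states, each reported by a different fluorescent protein. Such switches are generally flipped with inducers that inactivate one repressor, such as IPTG for LacI or a tetracycline-class compound for TetR.

The distinguishing feature, according to the catalogue entry, is that lacI is fused to "pdt3", which the associated publication title on tunable protein degradation suggests is a protein degradation tag. The tag is not separately annotated in the feature table, although there is unannotated sequence downstream of the lacI coding region. The insert was cloned between BsrGI and SacII sites. The construct appears intended to test whether targeted degradation of LacI can change the switch state.
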