Features (pLannotate 1.2.2; 15 found; start..end, strand, type, name):
     58..771     -  CDS            hfriFP: hfriFP is a fluorescent protein published in 2013, derived from Herbaspirillum frisingense.
    823..896     -  promoter       PLtetO-1 promoter: modified phage lambda PL promoter with tet operator sites (Lutz and Bujard, 1997)
   1023..2102    -  CDS            lacI: lac repressor; lacI; The lac repressor binds to the lac operator to inhibit transcription in E. coli. This inhibition can be relieved by adding lactose or isopropyl-β-D-thiogalactopyranoside (IPTG).
   2148..2221    -  promoter       PLtetO-1 promoter: modified phage lambda PL promoter with tet operator sites (Lutz and Bujard, 1997)
   2253..2282    +  promoter       trc promoter: strong E. coli promoter; hybrid between the trp and lac UV5 promoters
   2290..2306    +  protein_bind   lac operator: The lac repressor binds to the lac operator to inhibit transcription in E. coli. This inhibition can be relieved by adding lactose or isopropyl-β-D-thiogalactopyranoside (IPTG). lac repressor encoded by lacI
   2353..2973    +  CDS            tetR: TETR2_ECOLX - Experimental evidence at protein level: Swiss-Prot protein existence level 1. TetR is the repressor of the tetracycline resistance element; its N-terminal region forms a helix-turn-helix structure and binds DNA. Binding of tetracycline to TetR reduces the repressor affinity for the tetracycline resistance gene (tetA) promoter operator sites. From Escherichia coli.
   3031..3060    +  promoter       trc promoter: strong E. coli promoter; hybrid between the trp and lac UV5 promoters
   3068..3084    +  protein_bind   lac operator: The lac repressor binds to the lac operator to inhibit transcription in E. coli. This inhibition can be relieved by adding lactose or isopropyl-β-D-thiogalactopyranoside (IPTG). lac repressor encoded by lacI
   3135..3842    +  CDS            mCherry: mCherry is a basic (constitutively fluorescent) red fluorescent protein published in 2004, derived from Discosoma sp.. It is reported to be a very rapidly-maturing monomer with low acid sensitivity.
   3905..3991    +  terminator     rrnB T1 terminator: Escherichia coli rrnB; transcription terminator T1 from the E. coli rrnB gene
   4155..4743    -  rep_origin     ori: high-copy-number ColE1/pMB1/pBR322/pUC origin of replication
   4831..4925    -  terminator     lambda t0 terminator: transcription terminator from phage lambda
   4959..5750    -  CDS            neo: KKA2_KLEPN - Also known as kan, nptII. Experimental evidence at protein level: Swiss-Prot protein existence level 1. Resistance to kanamycin, neomycin, paromomycin, ribostamycin, butirosin and gentamicin B. From Klebsiella pneumoniae.
   5782..5886    -  CDS            tnpA (fragment): TN5P_ECOLX - Also known as tnp. Experimental evidence at protein level: Swiss-Prot protein existence level 1. Mediates transposition of transposon Tn5 by a 'cut and paste' mechanism. First, the monomeric transposase binds the 19 bp inverted DNA repeats flanking the transposon. Then, dimerization of the DNA- bound transposase creates a synaptic DNA complex. After nicking of the first DNA strand, excision of the transposon proceeds through a series of intermediates. The transposase then mediates the insertion of the transposon at a new site by strand transfer. The activity of the wild- type tran
>Addgene plasmid #75465 | pECJ3 | depositor full sequence | sequence record 152155 | pECJ3 sequence 5886 bps
GACGTCTGTGCAAGTACTACTGTTCTGCAGTCACTTGAATTCGATACCCAGCTGTTATTTGTATAGTTCA
TCCATGCCATGTGTAATCCCAGCAGCGGTTACAAACTCAAGAAGGACCATGTGGTCTCTCTTTTCGTTGG
GATCTTTCGAAAGGGCAGATTGTGTGGACAGGTAATGGTTGTCTGGTAAAAGGACAGGGCCATCGCCAAT
CGGAGTATTTTGTTGATAATGGTCTGCTAGTTGAACGCTTCCATCTTCAATGTTGTGTCTAATTTTGAAG
TTAACTTTGATTCCATTCTTTTGTTTGTCTGCCATGATGTATACATTGTGTGAGTTATAGTTGTATTCCA
ATTTGTGTCCAAGAATGTTTCCATCTTCTTTAAAATCAATACCTTTTAACTCGATTCTATTAACAAGGGT
ATCACCTTCAAACTTGACTTCAGCACGTGTCTTGTAGTTCCCGTCATCTTTGAAAAATATAGTTCTTTCC
TGTACGTAACCTTCGGGCATGGCACTCTTGAAAAAGTCATGCTGTTTCATGTGATCTGGGTATCTCGCAA
AGCATTGAACACCATAACCGAAAGTAGTGACAAGTGTTGGCCACGGAACAGGTAGTTTTCCAGTAGTGCA
AATAAATTTAAGGGTAAGTTTTCCGTATGTTGCATCACCTTCACCCTCTCCACTGACAGAAAATTTGTGC
CCATTAACATCACCATCTAATTCAACAAGAATTGGGACAACTCCAGTGAAAAGTTCTTCTCCTTTACGCA
TGTGCACTACCTCCTTGGTTGTCTATGCTATGCTGATCTACAACTGGCATGCGGTCAGTGCGTCCTGCTG
ATGTGCTCAGTATCTCTATCACTGATAGGGATGTCAATCTCTATCACTGATAGGGAAACGTTTCGCAGAA
GCTTCCGCAAGGTACCACTTTGCCGCGGTTAAACTCGTCTTCTGTTCGCCTGGCCCGCGTTCAGCATAAA
GGTCGGCACTTCGTTGGTGTTTTCTTCGTTTTTGTTCGCCGCCTGCCCGCTTTCCAGTCGGGAAACCTGT
CGTGCCAGTTGCATTAATGAATCGGCCAACGCGCGGGGAGAGGCGGTTTGCGTATTGGGAGCCAGGGTGG
TTTTTCTTTTCACCAGTGAGACGGGCAACAGTTGATTGCCCTTCACCGCCTGGCCCTGAGAGAGTTGCAG
CAAGCGGTCCACGCTGGTTTGCCCCAGCAGGCGAAAATCCTGTTTGATGGTGGTTAACGGCGGGATATAA
CATGAGCTGTCTTCGGTATCGTCGTATCCCACTACCGAGATGTCCGCACCAACGCGCAGCCCGGACTCGG
TAATGGCGCGCATTGCGCCCAGCGCCATCTGATCGTTGGCAACCAGCATCGCAGTGGGAACGATGCCCTC
ATTCAGCATTTGCATGGTTTGTTGAAAACCGGACATGGCACTCCAGTCGCCTTCCCGTTCCGCTATCGGC
TGAATTTGATTGCGAGTGAGATATTTATGCCAGCCAGCCAGACGCAGACGCGCCGAGACAGAACTTAATG
GGCCCGCTAACAGCGCGATTTGCTGGTGACCCAATGCGACCAGATGCTCCACGCCCAGTCGCGTACCGTC
TTCATGGGAGAAAATAATACTGTTGATGGGTGTCTGGTCAGAGACATCAAGAAATAACGCCGGAACATTA
GTGCAGGCAGCTTCCACAGCAATGGCATCCTGGTCATCCAGCGGATAGTTAATGATCAGCCCACTGACGC
GCTGCGCGAGAAGATTGTGAACCGCTGCTTTACAGGCTTCGACGCCGCTTCGTTCTACCATCGACACCAC
CACGCTGGCACCCAGTTGATCGGCGCGAGATTTAATCGCCGCGACAATTTGCGACGGCGCGTGCAGGGCC
AGACTGGAGGTGGCAACGCCAATCAGCAACGACTGTTTGCCCGCCAGTTGTTGTGCCACGCGGTTGGGAA
TGTAATTCAGCTCCGCCATCGCCGCTTCCACTTTTTCCCGCGTTTTCGCAGAAACGTGGCTGGCCTGGTT
CACCACGCGGGAAACGGTCTGATAAGAGACACCGGCATACTCTGCGACATCGTACAGCGTTACTGGTTTC
ACATTCACCATTGTACACCCTCTCCTTATATTGGGACCTATGGATCCGGTCAGTGCGTCCTGCTGATGTG
CTCAGTATCTCTATCACTGATAGGGATGTCAATCTCTATCACTGATAGGGACGGCCGCCCGTTCCATGGC
TGAAATGAGCTGTTGACAATTAATCATCCGGCTCGTATAATGTGTGGAATTGTGAGCGGATAACAATTTC
ACACGTCGACCGCCTTCGGCGAAGCTCCACACGAGAGCTAGCATGTCTCGTTTAGATAAAAGTAAAGTGA
TTAACAGCGCATTAGAGCTGCTTAATGAGGTCGGAATCGAAGGTTTAACAACCCGTAAACTCGCCCAGAA
GCTAGGTGTAGAGCAGCCTACATTGTATTGGCATGTAAAAAATAAGCGGGCTTTGCTCGACGCCTTAGCC
ATTGAGATGTTAGATAGGCACCATACTCACTTTTGCCCTTTAGAAGGGGAAAGCTGGCAAGATTTTTTAC
GTAATAACGCTAAAAGTTTTAGATGTGCTTTACTAAGTCATCGCGATGGAGCAAAAGTACATTTAGGTAC
ACGGCCTACAGAAAAACAGTATGAAACTCTCGAAAATCAATTAGCCTTTTTATGCCAACAAGGTTTTTCA
CTAGAGAATGCATTATATGCACTCAGCGCTGTGGGGCATTTTACTTTAGGTTGCGTATTGGAAGATCAAG
AGCATCAAGTCGCTAAAGAAGAAAGGGAAACACCTACTACTGATAGTATGCCGCCATTATTACGACAAGC
TATCGAATTATTTGATCACCAAGGTGCAGAGCCAGCCTTCTTATTCGGCCTTGAATTGATCATCTGCGGA
TTAGAAAAACAACTTAAATGTGAAAGTGGGTCTTGAGAGCTCGGACTGCTTAAGTCGCTCCATATGCTCG
TTCCCGGGCGAAATGAGCTGTTGACAATTAATCATCCGGCTCGTATAATGTGTGGAATTGTGAGCGGATA
ACAATTTCACACCAATTGAGTATTAACTATCGTTCAACTGATAGGGAGGCGCCGATGGTGAGCAAGGGCG
AGGAGGATAACATGGCCATCATCAAGGAGTTCATGCGCTTCAAGGTTCACATGGAGGGCTCCGTGAACGG
CCACGAGTTCGAGATCGAGGGCGAGGGCGAGGGCCGCCCCTACGAGGGCACCCAGACCGCCAAGCTGAAG
GTGACCAAGGGTGGCCCCCTGCCCTTCGCCTGGGACATCCTGTCCCCTCAGTTCATGTACGGCTCCAAGG
CCTACGTGAAGCACCCCGCCGACATCCCCGACTACTTGAAGCTGTCCTTCCCCGAGGGCTTCAAGTGGGA
GCGCGTGATGAACTTCGAGGACGGCGGCGTGGTGACCGTGACCCAGGACTCCTCCCTGCAAGACGGCGAG
TTCATCTACAAGGTGAAGCTGCGCGGCACCAACTTCCCCTCCGACGGCCCCGTAATGCAGAAGAAGACTA
TGGGCTGGGAGGCCTCCTCCGAGCGGATGTACCCCGAGGACGGCGCGCTGAAGGGCGAGATCAAGCAGAG
GCTGAAGCTGAAGGACGGCGGCCACTACGACGCTGAGGTCAAGACCACCTACAAGGCCAAGAAGCCCGTG
CAACTGCCCGGCGCGTACAACGTCAACATCAAGTTGGACATCACCTCCCACAACGAGGACTACACCATCG
TGGAACAGTACGAACGCGCCGAGGGCCGCCACTCCACCGGCGGCATGGACGAGCTGTATAAGTAAGATAT
CTATCGCCCTAGGGACCGTCTCGAGAGAATCAATATTAATCCAACGCGTGGCATCAAATAAAACGAAAGG
CTCAGTCGAAAGACTGGGCCTTTCGTTTTATCTGTTGTTTGTCGGTGAACGCTCTCCTGAGTAGGACAAA
TCCGCCGCCCTAGACTTAGGCGTTCGGCTGCGGCGAGCGGTATCAGCTCACTCAAAGGCGGTAATACGGT
TATCCACAGAATCAGGGGATAACGCAGGAAAGAACATGTGAGCAAAAGGCCAGCAAAAGGCCAGGAACCG
TAAAAAGGCCGCGTTGCTGGCGTTTTTCCATAGGCTCCGCCCCCCTGACGAGCATCACAAAAATCGACGC
TCAAGTCAGAGGTGGCGAAACCCGACAGGACTATAAAGATACCAGGCGTTTCCCCCTGGAAGCTCCCTCG
TGCGCTCTCCTGTTCCGACCCTGCCGCTTACCGGATACCTGTCCGCCTTTCTCCCTTCGGGAAGCGTGGC
GCTTTCTCATAGCTCACGCTGTAGGTATCTCAGTTCGGTGTAGGTCGTTCGCTCCAAGCTGGGCTGTCTG
CACGAACCCCCCGTTCAGCCCGACCGCTGCGCCTTATCCGGTAACTATCGTCTTGAGTCCAACCCGGTAA
GACACGACTTATCGCCACTGGCAGCAGCCACTGGTAACAGGATTAGCAGAGCGAGGTATGTAGGCGGTGC
TACAGAGTTCTTGAAGTGGTGGCCTAACTACGGCTACACTAGAAGGACAGTATTTGGTATCTGCGCTCTG
CTGAAGCCAGTTACCTTCGGAAAAAGAGTTGGTAGCTCTTGATCCGGCAAACAAACCACCGCTGGTAGCG
GTGGTTTTTTTGTTTGCAAGCAGCAGATTACGCGCAGAAAAAAAGGATCTCAAGAAGATCCTTTGATCTT
TTCTACGGGGTCTGACGCTCAGTGGAACGAAAACTCACGTTAAGGGATTTTGGTCATGGCTAGTGCTTGG
ATTCTCACCAATAAAAAACGCCCGGCGGCAACCGAGCGTTCTGAACAAATCCAGATGGAGTTCTGAGGTC
ATTACTGGATCTATCAACAGGAGTCCAAGCCAATTCTCGAACCCCAGAGTCCCGCTCAGAAGAACTCGTC
AAGAAGGCGATAGAAGGCGATGCGCTGCGAATCGGGAGCGGCGATACCGTAAAGCACGAGGAAGCGGTCA
GCCCATTCGCCGCCAAGCTCTTCAGCAATATCACGGGTAGCCAACGCTATGTCCTGATAGCGGTCCGCCA
CACCCAGCCGGCCACAGTCGATGAATCCAGAAAAGCGGCCATTTTCCACCATGATATTCGGCAAGCAGGC
ATCGCCGTGGGTCACGACGAGATCCTCGCCGTCGGGCATACGCGCCTTGAGCCTGGCGAACAGTTCGGCT
GGCGCGAGCCCCTGATGCTCTTCGTCCAGATCATCCTGATCGACAAGACCGGCTTCCATCCGAGTACGTG
CTCGCTCGATGCGATGTTTCGCTTGGTGGTCGAATGGGCAGGTAGCCGGATCAAGCGTATGCAGCCGCCG
CATTGCATCAGCCATGATGGATACTTTCTCGGCAGGAGCAAGGTGAGATGACAGGAGATCCTGCCCCGGC
ACTTCGCCCAATAGCAGCCAGTCCCTTCCCGCTTCAGTGACAACGTCGAGCACAGCCGCGCAAGGAACGC
CCGTCGTGGCCAGCCACGATAGCCGCGCTGCCTCGTCTTGCAGTTCATTCAGGGCACCGGACAGGTCGGT
CTTGACAAAAAGAACCGGGCGACCCTGCGCTGACAGCCGGAACACGGCGGCATCAGAGCAGCCGATTGTC
TGTTGTGCCCAGTCATAGCCGAATAGCCTCTCCACCCAAGCCGCCGGAGAACCTGCGTGCAATCCATCTT
GTTCAATCATGCGAAACGATCCTCATCCTGTCTCTTGATCAGATCTTGATCCCCTGCGCCATCAGATCCT
TGGCGGCAAGAAAGCCATCCAGTTTACTTTGCAGGGCTTCCCAACCTTACCAGAGGGCGGCCCAACTGGC
AATTCC
