>Addgene plasmid #75465 | pECJ3 | addgene partial sequence | sequence record 146593 | GFP-R 5'-CCATCTAATTCAACAAGAATTGGGACAAC-3'
GTGCGTCCTGCTGATGTGCTCAGTATCTCTATCACTGATAGGGATGTCAATCTCTATCACTGATAGGGAA
ACGTTTCGCAGAAGCTTCCGCAAGGTACCACTTTGCCGCGGTTAAACTCGTCTTCTGTTCGCCTGGCCCG
CGTTCAGCATAAAGGTCGGCACTTCGTTGGTGTTTTCTTCGTTTTTGTTCGCCGCCTGCCCGCTTTCCAG
TCGGGAAACCTGTCGTGCCAGTTGCATTAATGAATCGGCCAACGCGCGGGGAGAGGCGGTTTGCGTATTG
GGAGCCAGGGTGGTTTTTCTTTTCACCAGTGAGACGGGCAACAGTTGATTGCCCTTCACCGCCTGGCCCT
GAGAGAGTTGCAGCAAGCGGTCCACGCTGGTTTGCCCCAGCAGGCGAAAATCCTGTTTGATGGTGGTTAA
CGGCGGGATATAACATGAGCTGTCTTCGGTATCGTCGTATCCCACTACCG
