>Addgene plasmid #75465 | pECJ3 | addgene partial sequence | sequence record 147359 | mCherry-R 5'-TTGGTCACCTTCAGCTTGG-3'
ATCTCGAACTCGTGGCCGTTCACGGAGCCCTCCATGTGAACCTTGAAGCGCATGAACTCCTTGATGATGG
CCATGTTATCCTCCTCGCCCTTGCTCACCATCGGCGCCTCCCTATCAGTTGAACGATAGTTAATACTCAA
TTGGTGTGAAATTGTTATCCGCTCACAATTCCACACATTATACGAGCCGGATGATTAATTGTCAACAGCT
CATTTCGCCCGGGAACGAGCATATGGAGCGACTTAAGCAGTCCGAGCTCTCAAGACCCACTTTCACATTT
AAGTTGTTTTTCTAATCCGCAGATGATCAATTCAAGGCCGAATAAGAAGGCTGGCTCTGCACCTTGGTGA
TCAAATAATTCGATAGCTTGTCGTAATAATGGCGGCATACTATCAGTAGTAGGTGTTTCCCTTTCTTCTT
TAGCGACTTGATGCTCTTGATCTTCCAATACGCAACCTAAAGTAAAATGCCCCACAGCGCTGAGTGCATA
TAATGCATTCTCTAGTGAAAAACCTTGTTGGCATAAAAAGGCTAATTGATTTTCGAGAGTTTCATACTGT
TTTTCTGTAGGCCGTGTACCTAAATGTACTTTTGCTCCATCGCGATGACTTAGTAAAGCACATCTAAAAC
TTTTAGCGTTATTACGTAAAAAATCTTGCCAGCTTTCCCCTTCTAAAGGGCAAAAGTGAGTATGGTGCCT
ATCTAACATCTCAATGGCTAAGGCGTCGAGCAAAGCCCGCTTATTTTTTACATGCCAATACAATGTAGGC
TGCTCTACACCTAGCTTCTGGG
